>Addgene plasmid #20335 | SuperFopAP | addgene partial sequence | sequence record 26186 | 20335 with pBR322ori-F
CTGACTTGAGCGTCGATTTTTGTGATGCTCGTCAGGGGGGCGGAGCCTATGGAAAAACGCCAGCAACGCG
GCCTTTTTACGGTTCCTGGCCTTTTGCTGGCCTTTTGCTCACATGTTCTTTCCTGCGTTATCCCCTGATT
CTGTGGATAACCGTATTACCGCCTTTGAGTGAGCTGATACCGCTCGCCGCAGCCGAACGACCGAGCGCAG
CGAGTCAGTGAGCGAGGAAGCGGAAGAGCGCTGCCGGCACCTGTCCTACGAGTTGCATGATAAAGAAGAC
AGTCATAAGTGCGGCGACGATAGTCATGCCCCGCGCCCACCGGAAGGAGCTGACTGGGTTGAAGGCTCTC
AAGGGCATCGGTCGACGGATCCTTATCGATTTTACCACATTTGTAGAGGTTTTACTTGCTTTAAAAAACC
TCCCACACCTCCCCCTGAACCTGAAACATAAAATGAATGCAATTGTTGTTGTTAGCTTGGGCTGCAGGTC
GAGGGATCTCCATAAGAGAAGAGGGACAGCTATGACTGGGAGTAGTCAGGAGAGGAGGAAAAATCTGGCT
AGTAAAACATGTAAGGAAAATTTTAGGGATGTTAAAGAAAAAAATAACACAAAACAAAATATAAAAAAAA
TCTAACCTCAAGTCAAGGCTTTTCTATGGAATAAGGAATGGACAGCANGGGGCTGTTTCATATACTGATG
ACCTCTTTATAGCCAACCTTTGTTCATGGCAGCCAGCATATGGGCATATGTTGCCAAACTCTAAACCAAA
TACTCATTC
