[The description below was written by a language model from this plasmid's Addgene catalogue record.]
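Description:
SuperFopAP is an alkaline phosphatase (AP) reporter plasmid built on the M51 backbone (about 4.8 kb) and carrying an insert of roughly 2.2 kb catalogued as a "beta catenin mutant reporter" of human origin. It is propagated in E. coli under ampicillin selection. The record does not state the origin of replication or copy number, and no feature table is available to confirm individual elements. The insert was placed by restriction cloning between EcoRI and HpaI sites, with AP recorded as lying at the C-terminal (downstream) end of the insert, so AP serves as the readout of the cassette.

The record notes that the design concept derives from the original TOPflash system. In that system, multimerised TCF/LEF binding sites upstream of a minimal promoter drive a reporter in response to beta-catenin-mediated canonical Wnt signalling, while the matching "FOP" version carries mutated binding sites that cannot recruit TCF/LEF. The name and the "mutant reporter" label suggest that SuperFopAP is this kind of negative control, with AP replacing luciferase, though the record does not give the number of sites, the nature of the mutations or the identity of the minimal promoter. AP activity can be detected histochemically, which makes such a reporter suitable for visualising activity in situ in tissue rather than only in lysates. The associated publication concerns canonical Wnt2b/beta-catenin signalling in specifying peripheral fates in the chick eye. This is consistent with using the plasmid to establish the background, Wnt-independent signal against which a corresponding functional TCF-site AP reporter would be compared.
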