Addgene plasmid #20335: SuperFopAP
Depositing lab: Connie Cepko. Depositing organization: Harvard Medical School. Publication: Wnt2b/beta-catenin-mediated canonical Wnt signaling determines the peripheral fates of the chick eye. Cho SH, Cepko CL. Development. 2006 Aug . 133(16):3167-77. 10.1242/dev.02474 PubMed 16854977.
Backbone
  Vector backbone: M51
  Backbone size w/o insert (bp): 4800
  Vector type: AP reporter
Growth in bacteria
  Bacterial resistance: Ampicillin, 100 μg/mL
  Growth temperature: 37°C
  Growth strain: DH5alpha
  Copy number: Unknown
Gene/Insert
  Gene/Insert name: beta catenin mutant reporter
  Species: H. sapiens (human)
  Insert size (bp): 2200
  Tag / fusion protein: AP (C terminal on insert)
  Cloning method: Restriction Enzyme; 5′ cloning site EcoRI (unknown if destroyed); 3′ cloning site HpaI (unknown if destroyed)
  Sequencing primers: 5′ RVPrimer3
Resource information
  A portion of this plasmid was derived from a plasmid made by: The idea for the construct is from Hans Clevers lab, who designed the original TOPflash
Terms and licenses: Academic/Nonprofit Terms; Industry Terms: Not Available to Industry
How to cite: SuperFopAP was a gift from Connie Cepko (Addgene plasmid # 20335)
